>Addgene plasmid #106063 | Opto-beta2AR | addgene full sequence | sequence record 209702 | Addgene NGS Result
AATTGCATGAAGAATCTGCTTAGGGTTAGGCGTTTTGCGCTGCTTCGCGATGTACGGGCCAGATATACGC
GTTGACATTGATTATTGACTAGTTATTAATAGTAATCAATTACGGGGTCATTAGTTCATAGCCCATATAT
GGAGTTCCGCGTTACATAACTTACGGTAAATGGCCCGCCTGGCTGACCGCCCAACGACCCCCGCCCATTG
ACGTCAATAATGACGTATGTTCCCATAGTAACGCCAATAGGGACTTTCCATTGACGTCAATGGGTGGAGT
ATTTACGGTAAACTGCCCACTTGGCAGTACATCAAGTGTATCATATGCCAAGTACGCCCCCTATTGACGT
CAATGACGGTAAATGGCCCGCCTGGCATTATGCCCAGTACATGACCTTATGGGACTTTCCTACTTGGCAG
TACATCTACGTATTAGTCATCGCTATTACCATGGTGATGCGGTTTTGGCAGTACATCAATGGGCGTGGAT
AGCGGTTTGACTCACGGGGATTTCCAAGTCTCCACCCCATTGACGTCAATGGGAGTTTGTTTTGGCACCA
AAATCAACGGGACTTTCCAAAATGTCGTAACAACTCCGCCCCATTGACGCAAATGGGCGGTAGGCGTGTA
CGGTGGGAGGTCTATATAAGCAGAGCTCTCTGGCTAACTAGAGAACCCACTGCTTACTGGCTTATCGAAA
TTAATACGACTCACTATAGGGAGACACAAGCTGGCTAGCGTTTAAACGGGCCCTCTAGACTCGAGCACCA
TGAAAACGATCATCGCCCTGAGCTACATCTTCTGCCTGGTATTCGCCATGTACACCGATATAGAGATGAA
CAGGCTGGGAAAGGATAGCCTCATGAACGGGACCGAGGGCCCAAACTTCTACGTGCCTTTCTCCAACAAG
ACGGGCGTGGTGCGCAGCCCCTTCGAGGCCCCGCAGTACTACCTGGCGGAGCCATGGCAGTTCTCCATGC
TGGCCGCCTACATGTTCCTGCTGATCATGCTTGGCTTCCCCATCAACTTCCTCACGCTGTACGTCATTGC
CAAGTTCGAGAGGCTACAGACTGTCCTCAACTACATCCTGCTCAACCTGGCCGTGGCCGACCTCTTCATG
GTGTTCGGGGGCTTCACCACCACCCTCTACACCTCTCTGCACGGGTACTTCGTCTTTGGGCCCACGGGCT
GCAACCTGGAGGGCTTCTTTGCCACCTTGGGCGGTGAAATTGCACTGTGGTCCTTGGTGGTCCTGGCCAT
CGAGCGGTACGTGGTGGTGACATCGCCATTCAAGTACCAGAGCCTGCTGACCAAGAATAAGGCCATCATG
GGCGTCGCCTTCACCTGGGTCATGGCTCTGGCCTGTGCCGCGCCCCCCCTCGTCGGCTGGTCCAGGTACA
TCCCGGAGGGCATGCAGTGCTCGTGCGGGATTGACTACTACACGCCCCACGAGGAAACCAACAATGAGTC
GTTCGTCATCTACATGTTCGTGGTCCACTTCATCATCCCCCTGATTGTCATATTCTTCTGCTACGGAAGG
GTGTTCCAGGTGGCCAAAAGGCAGCTCCAGAAGATAGACAAATCTGAGGGAAGATTCCACTCCCCAAACC
TCGGCCAGGTGGAGCAGGATGGGCGGAGTGGGCACGGACTCCGAAGGTCCTCCAAGTTCTGCTTGAAGGA
GCACAAAGCCCTCCGCATGGTGATCATCATGGTCATCGCTTTCCTAATCTGCTGGCTGCCCTACGCTGGG
GTGGCGTTCTACATCTTCACCCATCAGGGCTCTGACTTTGGCCCCATCTTCATGACCATCCCGGCTTTCT
TTGCCAAGACTTCTGCCGTCTACAACCCCGTCATCTACATCATGATGAACAAGCAGTTCCGCATTGCCTT
CCAGGAGCTTCTATGCCTCCGCAGGTCCTCTTCAAAAGCCTATGGGAACGGCTACTCCAGCAACAGTAAT
GGCAAAACAGACTACATGGGGGAGGCGAGTGGATGTCAGCTGGGGCAGGAAAAAGAAAGTGAACGGCTGT
GTGAGGACCCCCCAGGCACGGAAAGCTTTGTGAACTGTCAAGGTACTGTGCCTAGCCTTAGCCTTGATTC
CCAAGGGAGGAACTGTAGTACAAATGACTCACCGCTGACAGAAACCAGCCAAGTGGCGCCTGCCTAAGAA
TTCCACCACACTGGACTAGTGGATCCGAGCTCGGTACCAAGCTTAAGTTTAAACCGCTGATCAGCCTCGA
CTGTGCCTTCTAGTTGCCAGCCATCTGTTGTTTGCCCCTCCCCCGTGCCTTCCTTGACCCTGGAAGGTGC
CACTCCCACTGTCCTTTCCTAATAAAATGAGGAAATTGCATCGCATTGTCTGAGTAGGTGTCATTCTATT
CTGGGGGGTGGGGTGGGGCAGGACAGCAAGGGGGAGGATTGGGAAGAGAATAGCAGGCATGCTGGGGATG
CGGTGGGCTCTATGGCTTCTGAGGCGGAAAGAACCAGCTGGGGCTCTAGGGGGTATCCCC
[124 nt withheld, positions 2511-2634]
C
[91 nt withheld, positions 2636-2726]
A
[49 nt withheld, positions 2728-2776]
CCTTTGACGTTGGAGTCCACGTTCTTT
[37 nt withheld, positions 2804-2840]
ACCCTATCTCGGTCTATTCTTTTGATTTATAAGGGATTTTGCCGATTTCGGCCTATTGGTTAAAAAATGA
GCTGATTTAACAAAAATTTAACGCGAATTAATTCTGTGGAATGTGTGTCAGTTAGGGTGTGGAAAGTCCC
CAGGCTCCCCAGCAGGCAGAAGTATGCAAAGCATGCATCTCAATTAGTCAGCAACCAGGTGTGGAAAGTC
CCCAGGCTCCCCAGCAGGCAGAAGTATGCAAAGCATGCATCTCAATTAGTCAGCAACCATAGTCCCGCCC
CTAACTCCGCCCATCCCGCCCCTAACTCCGCCCAGTTCCGCCCATTCTCCGCCCCATGGCTGACTAATTT
TTTTTATTTATGCAGAGGCCGAGGCCGCCTCTGCCTCTGAGCTATTCCAGAAGTAGTGAGGAGGCTTTTT
TGGAGGCCTAGGCTTTTGCAAAAAGCTCCCGGGAGCTTGTATATCCATTTTCGGATCTGATCAAGAGACA
GGATGAGGATCGTTTCGCATGATTGAACAAGATGGATTGCACGCAGGTTCTCCGGCCGCTTGGGTGGAGA
GGCTATTCGGCTATGACTGGGCACAACAGACAATCGGCTGCTCTGATGCCGCCGTGTTCCGGCTGTCAGC
GCAGGGGCGCCCGGTTCTTTTTGTCAAGACCGACCTGTCCGGTGCCCTGAATGAACTGCAGGACGAGGCA
GCGCGGCTATCGTGGCTGGCCACGACGGGCGTTCCTTGCGCAGCTGTGCTCGACGTTGTCACTGAAGCGG
GAAGGGACTGGCTGCTATTGGGCGAAGTGCCGGGGCAGGATCTCCTGTCATCTCACCTTGCTCCTGCCGA
GAAAGTATCCATCATGGCTGATGCAATGCGGCGGCTGCATACGCTTGATCCGGCTACCTGCCCATTCGAC
CACCAAGCGAAACATCGCATCGAGCGAGCACGTACTCGGATGGAAGCCGGTCTTGTCGATCAGGATGATC
TGGACGAAGAACATCAGGGGCTCGCGCCAGCCGAACTGTTCGCCAGGCTCAAGGCGCGCATGCCCGACGG
CGAGGATCTCGTCGTGACCCATGGCGATGCCTGCTTGCCGAATATCATGGTGGAAAATGGCCGCTTTTCT
GGATTCATCGACTGTGGCCGGCTGGGTGTGGCGGACCGCTATCAGGACATAGCGTTGGCTACCCGTGATA
TTGCTGAAGAACTTGGCGGCGAATGGGCTGACCGCTTCCTCGTGCTTTACGGTATCGCCGCTCCCGATTC
GCAGCGCATCGCCTTCTATCGCCTTCTTGACGAGTTCTTCTGAGCGGGACTCTGGGGTTCGAAATGACCG
ACCAAGCGACGCCCAACCTGCCATCACGAGATTTCGATTCCACCGCCGCCTTCTATGAAAGGTTGGGCTT
CGGAATCGTTTTCCGGGACGCCGGCTGGATGATCCTCCAGCGCGGGGATCTCATGCTGGAGTTCTTCGCC
CACCCCAACTTGTTTATTGCAGCTTATAATGGTTACAAATAAAGCAATAGCATCACAAATTTCACAAATA
AAGCATTTTTTTCACTGCATTCTAGTTGTGGTTTGTCCAAACTCATCAATGTATCTTATCATGTCTGTAT
ACCGTCGACCTCTAGCTAGAGCTTGGCGTAATCATGGTCATAGCTGTTTCCTGTGTGAAATTGTTATCCG
CTCACAATTCCACACAACATACGAGCCGGAAGCATAAAGTGTAAAGCCTGGGGTGCCTAATGAGTGAGCT
AACTCACATTAATTGCGTTGCGCTCACTGCCCGCTTTCCAGTCGGGAAACCTGTCGTGCCAGCTGCATTA
ATGAATCGGCCAACGCGCGGGGAGAGGCGGTTTGCGTATTGGGCGCTCTTGCGCTTCCTCGCTCACTGAC
TCGCTGCGCTCGGTCGTTCGGCTGCGGCGAGCGGTATCAGCTCACTCAAAGGCGGTAATACGGTTATCCA
CAGAATCAGGGGATAACGCAGGAAAGAACATGTGAGCAAAAGGCCAGCAAAAGGCCAGGAACCGTAAAAA
GGCCGCGTTGCTGGCGTTTTTCCATAGGCTCCGCCCCCCTGACGAGCATCACAAAAATCGACGCTCAAGT
CAGAGGTGGCGAAACCCGACAGGACTATAAAGATACCAGGCGTTTCCCCCTGGAAGCTCCCTCGTGCGCT
CTCCTGTTCCGACCCTGCCGCTTACCGGATACCTGTCCGCCTTTCTCCCTTCGGGAAGCGTGGCGCTTTC
TCATAGCTCACGCTGTAGGTATCTCAGTTCGGTGTAGGTCGTTCGCTCCAAGCTGGGCTGTGTGCACGAA
CCCCCCGTTCAGCCCGACCGCTGCGCCTTATCCGGTAACTATCGTCTTGAGTCCAACCCGGTAAGACACG
ACTTATCGCCACTGGCAGCAGCCACTGGTAACAGGATTAGCAGAGCGAGGTATGTAGGCGGTGCTACAGA
GTTCTTGAAGTGGTGGCCTAACTACGGCTACACTAGAAGAACAGTATTTGGTATCTGCGCTCTGCTGAAG
CCAGTTACCTTCGGAAAAAGAGTTGGTAGCTCTTGATCCGGCAAACAAACCACCGCTGGTAGCGGTGGTT
TTTTTGTTTGCAAGCAGCAGATTACGCGCAGAAAAAAAGGATCTCAAGAAGATCCTTTGATCTTTTCTAC
GGGGTCTGACGCTCAGTGGAACGAAAACTCACGTTAAGGGATTTTGGTCATGAGATTATCAAAAAGGATC
TTCACCTAGATCCTTTTAAATTAAAAATGAAGTTTTAAATCAATCTAAAGTATATATGAGTAAACTTGGT
CTGACAGTTACCAATGCTTAATCAGTGAGGCACCTATCTCAGCGATCTGTCTATTTCGTTCATCCATAGT
TGCCTGACTCCCCGTCGTGTAGATAACTACGATACGGGAGGGCTTACCATCTGGCCCCAGTGCTGCAATG
ATACCGCGGGACCCACGCTCACCGGCTCCAGATTTATCAGCAATAAACCAGCCAGCCGGAAGGGCCGAGC
GCAGAAGTGGTCCTGCAACTTTATCCGCCTCCATCCAGTCTATTAATTGTTGCCGGGAAGCTAGAGTAAG
TAGTTCGCCAGTTAATAGTTTGCGCAACGTTGTTGCCATTGCTACAGGCATCGTGGTGTCACGCTCGTCG
TTTGGTATGGCTTCATTCAGCTCCGGTTCCCAACGATCAAGGCGAGTTACATGATCCCCCATGTTGTGCA
AAAAAGCGGTTAGCTCCTTCGGTCCTCCGATCGTTGTCAGAAGTAAGTTGGCCGCAGTGTTATCACTCAT
GGTTATGGCAGCACTGCATAATTCTCTTACTGTCATGCCATCCGTAAGATGCTTTTCTGTGACTGGTGAG
TACTCAACCAAGTCATTCTGAGAATAGTGTATGCGGCGACCGAGTTGCTCTTGCCCGGCGTCAATACGGG
ATAATACCGCGCCACATAGCAGAACTTTAAAAGTGCTCATCATTGGAAAACGTTCTTCGGGGCGAAAACT
CTCAAGGATCTTACCACTGTTGAGATCCAGTTCGATGTAACCCACTCGTGCACCCAACTGATCTTCAGCA
TCTTTTACTTTCACCAGCGTTTCTGGGTGAGCAAAAACAGGAAGGCAAAATGCCGCAAAAAAGGGAATAA
GGGCGACACGGAAATGTTGAATACTCATACTCTTCCTTTTTCAATATTATTGAAGCATTTATCAGGGTTA
TTGTCTCATGAGCGGATACATATTTGAATGTATTTAGAAAAATAAACAAATAGGGGTTCCGCGCACATTT
CCCCGAAAAGTGCCACCTGACGTCGACGGATCGGGAGATCTCCCGATCCCCTATGGTGCACTCTCAGTAC
AATCTGCTCTGATGCCGCATAGTTAAGCCAGTATCTGCTCCCTGCTTGTGTGTTGGAGGTCGCTGAGTAG
TGCGCGAGCAAAATTTAAGCTACAACAAGGCAAGGCTTGACCGAC
Features (pLannotate 1.2.2; 20 found; start..end, strand, type, name):
     74..453     +  enhancer       CMV enhancer: human cytomegalovirus immediate early enhancer
    454..657     +  promoter       CMV promoter: human cytomegalovirus (CMV) immediate early promoter
    653..686     +  LTR            5' LTR (truncated) (fragment): truncated 5' long terminal repeat (LTR) from HIV-1
    702..720     +  promoter       T7 promoter: promoter for bacteriophage T7 RNA polymerase
    863..1906    +  CDS            RHO: OPSD_BOVIN - Experimental evidence at protein level: Swiss-Prot protein existence level 1. Photoreceptor required for image-forming vision at low light intensity. Required for photoreceptor cell viability after birth (By similarity). Light-induced isomerization of 11-cis to all-trans retinal triggers a conformational change that activates signaling via G- proteins (PubMed:10926528, PubMed:12044163, PubMed:11972040, PubMed:16908857, PubMed:16586416, PubMed:17060607, PubMed:17449675, PubMed:18818650, PubMed:21389983, PubMed:22198838, PubMed:23579341, PubMed:25205354, PubMed:27458239). Subsequent
   2241..2352    +  polyA_signal   bGH poly(A) signal: bovine growth hormone polyadenylation signal
   2469..2490    +  promoter       SV40 promoter (fragment): SV40 enhancer and early promoter
   2511..2939    +  rep_origin     f1 ori (sequence partly withheld): f1 bacteriophage origin of replication; arrow indicates direction of (+) strand synthesis
   2953..3282    +  promoter       SV40 promoter: SV40 enhancer and early promoter
   3349..4140    +  CDS            neo: KKA2_KLEPN - Also known as kan, nptII. Experimental evidence at protein level: Swiss-Prot protein existence level 1. Resistance to kanamycin, neomycin, paromomycin, ribostamycin, butirosin and gentamicin B. From Klebsiella pneumoniae.
   4164..4322    +  CDS            ble (fragment): BLE_KLEPN - Experimental evidence at protein level: Swiss-Prot protein existence level 1. Binding protein with a strong affinity to the bleomycin family of antibiotics. Binds to CL990; an antimitotic-antibiotic compound. From Klebsiella pneumoniae.
   4317..4438    +  polyA_signal   SV40 poly(A) signal: SV40 polyadenylation signal
   4511..4527    -  protein_bind   lac operator: The lac repressor binds to the lac operator to inhibit transcription in E. coli. This inhibition can be relieved by adding lactose or isopropyl-β-D-thiogalactopyranoside (IPTG). lac repressor encoded by lacI
   4535..4565    -  promoter       lac promoter: promoter for the E. coli lac operon
   4580..4601    -  protein_bind   CAP binding site: CAP binding activates transcription in the presence of cAMP. E. coli catabolite activator protein
   4614..4706    -  CDS            lacI (fragment): lac repressor; lacI; The lac repressor binds to the lac operator to inhibit transcription in E. coli. This inhibition can be relieved by adding lactose or isopropyl-β-D-thiogalactopyranoside (IPTG).
   4889..5477    -  rep_origin     ori: high-copy-number ColE1/pMB1/pBR322/pUC origin of replication
   5648..6508    -  CDS            AmpR: β-lactamase; bla; confers resistance to ampicillin, carbenicillin, and related antibiotics
   6509..6613    -  promoter       AmpR promoter: bla
   6672..6724    -  misc_feature   bom (fragment): basis of mobility region from pBR322
