[The description below was written by a language model from this plasmid's Addgene catalogue record and pLannotate feature annotations shown in this document.]
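Description:
Opto-beta2AR is a mammalian expression plasmid built on the pcDNA3.1(-) backbone and sequenced at about 6.8 kb. It encodes a light-activatable chimeric G-protein-coupled receptor that combines bovine rhodopsin with the beta2-adrenergic receptor. The roughly 1.4 kb insert sits downstream of the human cytomegalovirus immediate-early enhancer and promoter and is terminated by the bovine growth hormone polyadenylation signal. A T7 promoter lies between the CMV promoter and the coding region. According to the record, the chimera carries an N-terminal VSV-G epitope and a C-terminal rhodopsin 1D4 epitope, which are commonly used for antibody-based detection or purification.

The automated feature table labels most of the open reading frame simply as bovine rhodopsin. It does not separately annotate the beta2AR-derived segments or the tags, and the record does not state where the junctions between the two receptors lie. In designs of this type, the opsin scaffold typically provides retinal-dependent light sensing, while the portions from the second receptor determine which G-protein pathway is engaged. The short HIV-1 LTR fragment, the ble fragment and the lacI fragment in the table are probably annotation artefacts of backbone sequence rather than functional elements.

In E. coli the plasmid replicates at high copy from a ColE1/pUC-type origin and is selected with ampicillin through the β-lactamase gene. An f1 origin is also present. For mammalian cells, an SV40 early promoter drives a neomycin phosphotransferase cassette with an SV40 polyadenylation signal, allowing G418 selection of stable transfectants. The depositor notes that the insert was assembled in two cloning steps and that the flanking sites cannot be reused for subcloning. The construct belongs to a study on the optical functionalization of class A GPCRs.
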