Addgene plasmid #106063: Opto-beta2AR
Purpose: Expression of a chimeric putative G-protein coupled receptor (Rhodopsin-beta2AR; Opto-beta2AR; F5; 716)
Depositing lab: Harald Janovjak. Publication: Optical functionalization of human Class A orphan G-protein-coupled receptors. Morri M, Sanchez-Romero I, Tichy AM, Kainrath S, Gerrard EJ, Hirschfeld PP, Schwarz J, Janovjak H. Nat Commun. 2018 May 16;9(1):1950. doi: 10.1038/s41467-018-04342-1. PubMed 29769519.
Backbone
  Vector backbone: pcDNA3.1-
  Backbone manufacturer: Invitrogen
  Backbone size w/o insert (bp): 5427
  Vector type: Mammalian Expression
  Selectable markers: Neomycin (select with G418)
Growth in bacteria
  Bacterial resistance: Ampicillin, 100 μg/mL
  Growth temperature: 37°C
  Growth strain: DH5alpha
  Copy number: High Copy
Gene/Insert
  Gene/Insert name: Opto-beta2AR
  Species: B. taurus (bovine)
  Insert size (bp): 1398
  Mutation: Chimeric receptor protein
  Promoter: CMV
  Tag / fusion protein: VSV-G (N terminal on insert); Rhodopsin-1D4 (C terminal on insert)
  Cloning method: Restriction Enzyme; 5′ cloning site unknown (unknown if destroyed); 3′ cloning site unknown (unknown if destroyed)
  Sequencing primers: 5′ CMV_F (CGCAAATGGGCGGTAGGCGTG); 3′ pcDNA_R (CAACAGATGGCTGGCAAC)
Terms and licenses: Academic/Nonprofit Terms; Industry Terms: Not Available to Industry
Depositor comments: two step cloning; 5' and 3' sites cannot be used for (sub)cloning
How to cite: Opto-beta2AR was a gift from Harald Janovjak (Addgene plasmid # 106063 ; http://n2t.net/addgene:106063 ; RRID:Addgene_106063)
