>Addgene plasmid #106063 | Opto-beta2AR | depositor partial sequence | sequence record 200826 | Opto-beta2AR
ATGAAAACGATCATCGCCCTGAGCTACATCTTCTGCCTGGTATTCGCCATGTACACCGATATAGAGATGA
ACAGGCTGGGAAAGGATAGCCTCATGAACGGGACCGAGGGCCCAAACTTCTACGTGCCTTTCTCCAACAA
GACGGGCGTGGTGCGCAGCCCCTTCGAGGCCCCGCAGTACTACCTGGCGGAGCCATGGCAGTTCTCCATG
CTGGCCGCCTACATGTTCCTGCTGATCATGCTTGGCTTCCCCATCAACTTCCTCACGCTGTACGTCATTG
CCAAGTTCGAGAGGCTACAGACTGTCCTCAACTACATCCTGCTCAACCTGGCCGTGGCCGACCTCTTCAT
GGTGTTCGGGGGCTTCACCACCACCCTCTACACCTCTCTGCACGGGTACTTCGTCTTTGGGCCCACGGGC
TGCAACCTGGAGGGCTTCTTTGCCACCTTGGGCGGTGAAATTGCACTGTGGTCCTTGGTGGTCCTGGCCA
TCGAGCGGTACGTGGTGGTGACATCGCCATTCAAGTACCAGAGCCTGCTGACCAAGAATAAGGCCATCAT
GGGCGTCGCCTTCACCTGGGTCATGGCTCTGGCCTGTGCCGCGCCCCCCCTCGTCGGCTGGTCCAGGTAC
ATCCCGGAGGGCATGCAGTGCTCGTGCGGGATTGACTACTACACGCCCCACGAGGAAACCAACAATGAGT
CGTTCGTCATCTACATGTTCGTGGTCCACTTCATCATCCCCCTGATTGTCATATTCTTCTGCTACGGAAG
GGTGTTCCAGGTGGCCAAAAGGCAGCTCCAGAAGATAGACAAATCTGAGGGAAGATTCCACTCCCCAAAC
CTCGGCCAGGTGGAGCAGGATGGGCGGAGTGGGCACGGACTCCGAAGGTCCTCCAAGTTCTGCTTGAAGG
AGCACAAAGCCCTCCGCATGGTGATCATCATGGTCATCGCTTTCCTAATCTGCTGGCTGCCCTACGCTGG
GGTGGCGTTCTACATCTTCACCCATCAGGGCTCTGACTTTGGCCCCATCTTCATGACCATCCCGGCTTTC
TTTGCCAAGACTTCTGCCGTCTACAACCCCGTCATCTACATCATGATGAACAAGCAGTTCCGCATTGCCT
TCCAGGAGCTTCTATGCCTCCGCAGGTCCTCTTCAAAAGCCTATGGGAACGGCTACTCCAGCAACAGTAA
TGGCAAAACAGACTACATGGGGGAGGCGAGTGGATGTCAGCTGGGGCAGGAAAAAGAAAGTGAACGGCTG
TGTGAGGACCCCCCAGGCACGGAAAGCTTTGTGAACTGTCAAGGTACTGTGCCTAGCCTTAGCCTTGATT
CCCAAGGGAGGAACTGTAGTACAAATGACTCACCGCTGACAGAAACCAGCCAAGTGGCGCCTGCCTAA
